>Addgene plasmid #107577 | pTU1-A-gap_RiboJ_GFP+_MGApt_Bba_B0015 | addgene full sequence | sequence record 209152 | Addgene NGS Result
GCTAGCAAAGGAGAAGAACTTTTCACTGGAGTTGTCCCAATTCTTGTTGAATTAGATGGTGATGTTAATG
GGCACAAATTTTCTGTCAGTGGAGAGGGTGAAGGTGATGCTACATACGGAAAGCTTACCCTTAAATTTAT
TTGCACTACTGGAAAACTACCTGTTCCATGGCCAACACTTGTCACTACTTTGACCTATGGTGTTCAATGC
TTTTCCCGTTATCCGGATCATATGAAACGGCATGACTTTTTCAAGAGTGCCATGCCCGAAGGTTATGTAC
AGGAACGCACTATATCTTTCAAAGATGACGGGAACTACAAGACGCGTGCTGAAGTCAAGTTTGAAGGTGA
TACCCTTGTTAATCGTATCGAGTTAAAAGGTATTGATTTTAAAGAAGATGGAAACATTCTCGGACACAAA
CTCGAGTACAACTATAACTCACACAATGTATACATCACGGCAGACAAACAAAAGAATGGAATCAAAGCTA
ACTTCAAAATTCGCCACAACATTGAAGATGGATCCGTTCAACTAGCAGACCATTATCAACAAAATACTCC
AATTGGCGATGGCCCTGTCCTTTTACCAGACAACCATTACCTGTCGACACAATCTGCCCTTTCGAAAGAT
CCCAACGAAAAGCGTGACCACATGGTCCTTCTTGAGTTTGTAACTGCTGCTGGGATTACACATGGCATGG
ATGAGCCCTACAAATAATGAATTCGCGGCCGCATGCTCGATATAGCAATACGGATCCCGACTGGCGAGAG
CCAGGTAACGAATGGATCCCCAGGCATCAAATAAAACGAAAGGCTCAGTCGAAAGACTGGGCCTTTCGTT
TTATCTGTTGTTTGTCGGTGAACGCTCTCTACTAGAGTCACACTGGCTCACCTTCGGGTGGGCCTTTCTG
CGTTTATATGTTACCGGTCCAAGTCGACCACCTGACGTCTAAGAAACCATTATTATCATGACATTAACCT
ATAAAAATAGGCGTATCACGAGGCCCTTTCGTCTTCAAGAATTCCTGTTATAAAAAAAGGATCAATTTTG
AACTCTCTCCCAAAGTTGATCCCTTAACGATTTAGAAATCCCTTTGAGAATGTTTATATACATTCAAGGT
AACCAGCCAACTAATGACAATGATTCCTGAAAAAAGTAATAACAAATTACTATACAGATAAGTTGACTGA
TCAACTTCCATAGGTAACAACCTTTGATCAAGTAAGGGTATGGATAATAAACCACCTACAATTGCAATAC
CTGTTCCCTCTGATAAAAAGCTGGTAAAGTTAAGCAAACTCATTCCAGCACCAGCTTCCTGCTGTTTCAA
GCTACTTGAAACAATTGTTGATATAACTGTTTTGGTGAACGAAAGCCCACCTAAAACAAATACGATTATA
ATTGTCATGAACCATGATGTTGTTTCTAAAAGAAAGGAAGCAGTTAAAAAGCTAACAGAAAGAAATGTAA
CTCCGATGTTTAACACGTATAAAGGACCTCTTCTATCAACAAGTATCCCACCAATGTAGCCGAAAATAAT
GACACTCATTGTTCCAGGGAAAATAATTACACTTCCGATTTCGGCAGTACTTAGCTGGTGAACATCTTTC
ATCATATAAGGAACCATAGAGACAAACCCTGCTACTGTTCCAAATATAATTCCCCCACAAAGAACTCCAA
TCATAAAAGGTATATTTTTCCCTAATCCGGGATCAACAAAAGGATCTGTTACTTTCCTGATATGTTTTAC
AAATATCAGGAATGACAGCACGCTAACGATAAGAAAAGAAATGCTATATGATGTTGTAAACAACATAAAA
AATACAATGCCTACAGACATTAGTATAATTCCTTTGATATCAAAATGACCTTTTATCCTTACTTCTTTCT
TTAATAATTTCATAAGAAACGGAACAGTGATAATTGTTATCATAGGAATGAGTAGAAGATAGGACCAATG
AATATAATGGGCTATCATTCCACCAATCGCTGGACCGACTCCTTCTCCCATGGCTACTATCGATCCAATA
AGACCAAATGCTTTACCCCTATTTTCCTTTGGAATATAGCGCGCAACTACAACCATTACGAGTGCTGGAA
ATGCAGCTGCACCAGCCCCTTGAATAAAACGAGCCATAATAAGTAAGGAAAAGAAAGAATGGCCAACAAA
CCCAATTACCGACCCGAAACAATTTATTATAATTCCAAATAGGAGTAACCTTTTGATGCCTAATTGATCA
GATAGCTTTCCATATACAGCTGTTCCAATGGAAAAGGTTAACATAAAGGCTGTGTTCACCCAGTTTGTAC
TCGCAGGTGGTTTATTAAAATCATTTGCAATATCAGGTAATGAGACGTTCAAAACCATTTCATTTAATAC
GCTAAAAAAAGATAAAATGCAAAGCCAAATTAAAATTTGGTTGTGTCGTAAATTCGATTGTGAATAGGAT
GTATTCACATTTCACCCTCCAATAATGAGGGCAGACGTAGTTTATAGGGTTAATGATACGCTTCCCTCTT
TTAATTGAACCCTGTTACATTCATTACACTTCATAATTAATTCCTCCTAAACTTGATTAAAACATTTTAC
CACATATAAACTAAGTTTTAAATTCAGTATTTCATCACTTATACAACAATATGGCCCGTTTGTTGAACTA
CTCTTTAATAAAATAATTTTTCCGTTCCCAATTCCACATTGCAATAATAGAAAATCCATCTTCATCGGCT
TTTTCGTCATCATCTGTATGAATCAAATCGCCTTCTTCTGTGTCATCAAGGTTTAATTTTTTATGTATTT
CTTTTAACAAACCACCATAGGAGATTAACCTTTTACGGTGTAAACCTTCCTCCAAATCAGACAAACGTTT
CAAATTCTTTTCTTCATCATCGGTCATAAAATCCGTATCCTTTACAGGATATTTTGCAGTTTCGTCAATT
GCCGATTGTATATCCGATTTATATTTATTTTTCGGTCGAATCATTTGAACTTTTACATTTGGATCATAGT
CTAATTTCATTGCCTTTTTCCAAAATTGAATCCATTGTTTTTGATTCACGTAGTTTTCTGTATTCTTAAA
ATAAGTTGGTTCCACACATACCAATACATGCATGTGCTGATTATAAGAATTATCTTTATTATTTATTGTC
ACTTCCGTTGCACGCATAAAACCAACAAGATTTTTATTAATTTTTTTATATTGCATCATTCGGCGAAATC
CTTGAGCCATATCTGACAAACTCTTATTTAATTCTTCGCCATCATAAACATTTTTAACTGTTAATGTGAG
AAACAACCAACGAACTGTTGGCTTTTGTTTAATAACTTCAGCAACAACCTTTTGTGACTGAATGCCATGT
TTCATTGCTCTCCTCCAGTTGCACATTGGACAAAGCCTGGATTTACAAAACCACACTCGATACAACTTTC
TTTCGCCTGTTTCACGATTTTGTTTATACTCTAATATTTCAGCACAATCTTTTACTCTTTCAGCCTTTTT
AAATTCAAGAATATGCAGAAGTTCAAAGTAATCAACATTAGCGATTTTCTTTTCTCTCCATGGTCTGACT
TTTCCACTTTTTGTCTTGTCCACTAAAACCCTTGATTTTTCATCTGAATAAATGCTACTATTAGGACACA
TAATATTAAAAGAAACCCCCATCTATTTAGTTATTTGTTTGGTCACTTATAACTTTAACAGATGGGGTTT
TTCTGTGCAACCAATTTTAAGGGTTTTCAATACTTTAAAACACATACATACCAACACTTCAACGCACCTT
TCAGCAACTAAAATAAAAATGACGTTATTTCTATATGTATCAAGATAAGAAAGAACAAGTTCAAAACCAT
CAAAAAAAGACACCTTTTCAGGTGCTTTTTTTATTTTATAAACTCATTCCCTGATCTCGACTTCGTTCTT
TTTTTACCTCTCGGTTATGAGTTAGTTCAAATTCGTTCTTTTTAGGTTCTAAATCGTGTTTTTCTTGGAA
TTGTGCTGTTTTATCCTTTACCTTGTCTACAAACCCCTTAAAAACGTTTTTAAAGGCTTTTAAGCCGTCT
GTACGTTCCTTAAGGAAGGTGTTTGCCAGAGACGCTGCAGGCTTCCTCGCTCACTGACTCGCTGCGCTCG
GTCGTTCGGCTGCGGCGAGCGGTATCAGCTCACTCAAAGGCGGTAATACGGTTATCCACAGAATCAGGGG
ATAACGCAGGAAAGAACATGTGAGCAAAAGGCCAGCAAAAGGCCAGGAACCGTAAAAAGGCCGCGTTGCT
GGCGTTTTTCCACAGGCTCCGCCCCCCTGACGAGCATCACAAAAATCGACGCTCAAGTCAGAGGTGGCGA
AACCCGACAGGACTATAAAGATACCAGGCGTTTCCCCCTGGAAGCTCCCTCGTGCGCTCTCCTGTTCCGA
CCCTGCCGCTTACCGGATACCTGTCCGCCTTTCTCCCTTCGGGAAGCGTGGCGCTTTCTCATAGCTCACG
CTGTAGGTATCTCAGTTCGGTGTAGGTCGTTCGCTCCAAGCTGGGCTGTGTGCACGAACCCCCCGTTCAG
CCCGACCGCTGCGCCTTATCCGGTAACTATCGTCTTGAGTCCAACCCGGTAAGACACGACTTATCGCCAC
TGGCAGCAGCCACTGGTAACAGGATTAGCAGAGCGAGGTATGTAGGCGGTGCTACAGAGTTCTTGAAGTG
GTGGCCTAACTACGGCTACACTAGAAGAACAGTATTTGGTATCTGCGCTCTGCTGAAGCCAGTTACCTTC
GGAAAAAGAGTTGGTAGCTCTTGATCCGGCAAACAAACCACCGCTGGTAGCGGTGGTTTTTTTGTTTGCA
AGCAGCAGATTACGCGCAGAAAAAAAGGATCTCAAGAAGATCCTTTGATCTTTTCTACGGGGTCTGACGC
TCAGTGGAACGAAAACTCACGTTAAGGGATTTTGGTCATGAGATTATCAAAAAGGATCTTCACCTAGATC
CTTTTAAATTAAAAATGAAGTTTTAAATCAATCTAAAGTATATATGAGTAAACTTGGTCTGACAGTTACC
AATGCTTAATCAGTGAGGCACCTATCTCAGCGATCTGTCTATTTCGTTCATCCATAGTTGCCTGACTCCC
CGTCGTGTAGATAACTACGATACGGGAGGGCTTACCATCTGGCCCCAGTGCTGCAATGATACCGCGAGAG
CCACGCTCACCGGCTCCAGATTTATCAGCAATAAACCAGCCAGCCGGAAGGGCCGAGCGCAGAAGTGGTC
CTGCAACTTTATCCGCCTCCATCCAGTCTATTAATTGTTGCCGGGAAGCTAGAGTAAGTAGTTCGCCAGT
TAATAGTTTGCGCAACGTTGTTGCCATTGCTACAGGCATCGTGGTGTCACGCTCGTCGTTTGGTATGGCT
TCATTCAGCTCCGGTTCCCAACGATCAAGGCGAGTTACATGATCCCCCATGTTGTGCAAAAAAGCGGTTA
GCTCCTTCGGTCCTCCGATCGTTGTCAGAAGTAAGTTGGCCGCAGTGTTATCACTCATGGTTATGGCAGC
ACTGCATAATTCTCTTACTGTCATGCCATCCGTAAGATGCTTTTCTGTGACTGGTGAGTACTCAACCAAG
TCATTCTGAGAATAGTGTATGCGGCGACCGAGTTGCTCTTGCCCGGCGTCAATACGGGATAATACCGCGC
CACATAGCAGAACTTTAAAAGTGCTCATCATTGGAAAACGTTCTTCGGGGCGAAAACTCTCAAGGATCTT
ACCGCTGTTGAGATCCAGTTCGATGTAACCCACTCGTGCACCCAACTGATCTTCAGCATCTTTTACTTTC
ACCAGCGTTTCTGGGTGAGCAAAAACAGGAAGGCAAAATGCCGCAAAAAAGGGAATAAGGGCGACACGGA
AATGTTGAATACTCATACTCTTCCTTTTTCAATATTATTGAAGCATTTATCAGGGTTATTGTCTCATGAG
CGGATACATATTTGAATGTATTTAGAAAAATAAACAAATAGGGGTTCCGCGCACATTTCCCCGAAAAGTG
CCACCTGACGTCTAAGAAACCATTATTATCATGACATTAACCTATAAAAATAGGCGTATCACGAGGCAGA
ATTTCAGATAAAAAAAATCCTTAGCTTTCGCTAAGGATGATTTCTGGAATTCGCGGCCGCTTCTAGAACG
TCTCAATCTCTATAGAGTGAATGATTGCATTCACTCTTTTTTTATTGGGAATATTTAAGGGCTTCTAAAA
AAGAATGTGTTAAATATCTGTTCTCGCTATATACATATAGTAAAACTTAATTAAAATAATTTATTAAAAA
AAATTAATATTATTCACTTTTTAAATATTTATGTTATACTATTCAATATAAAAAGTTAAATAGTATAACA
CATATAGTACAGCTGTCACCGGATGTGCTTTCCGGTCTGATGAGTCCGTGAGGACGAAACAGCCTCTACA
AATAATTTTGTTTAAACTTGTTCACTTAAATCAAGGAGGTGAATGTCATATGACTAGTTCGAAGATCTGG
Features (pLannotate 1.2.2; 13 found; start..end, strand, type, name):
    798..869     +  terminator     rrnB T1 terminator: transcription terminator T1 from the E. coli rrnB gene
    885..912     +  terminator     T7Te terminator: phage T7 early transcription terminator
   1082..2458    -  CDS            TcR: tetracycline efflux protein; Bacillus subtilis tetL; confers resistance to tetracycline
   2495..2554    -  CDS            tetL: LPTR_BACCE - Protein predicted: Swiss-Prot protein existence level 4. From Bacillus cereus.
   2658..3662    -  CDS            repB: RepB replication protein; repB; from Enterococcus faecalis plasmid pAMα1 AAN03827.1 22652809.0
   3889..4077    -  CDS            pre (fragment): PRE2_STAAM - Also known as mob. Protein inferred from homology: Swiss-Prot protein existence level 3. The interaction of the RSA site and the PRE protein may not only serves a function in plasmid maintenance, but may also contributes to the distribution of small antibiotic resistance plasmids among Gram- positive bacteria. From Staphylococcus aureus (strain Mu50 / ATCC 700699).
   4277..4865    -  rep_origin     ori: high-copy-number ColE1/pMB1/pBR322/pUC origin of replication
   5036..5896    -  CDS            AmpR: β-lactamase; bla; confers resistance to ampicillin, carbenicillin, and related antibiotics
   5897..6001    -  promoter       AmpR promoter: bla
   6091..6134    -  terminator     bacterial terminator: putative bacterial transcription terminator
   6137..6156    +  misc_feature   BioBrick prefix: BioBrick prefix for parts that start with "ATG"
   6383..6432    +  misc_RNA       sTRSV HHRz: hammerhead ribozyme from the tobacco ringspot virus satellite RNA (Khvorova et al., 2003)
   6510..717     +  CDS            Cycle 3 GFP (fragment) (across the origin): Cycle 3 GFP (Crameri et al., 1996) mammalian codon-optimized
