[The description below was written by a language model from this plasmid's Addgene catalogue record and pLannotate feature annotations shown in this document.]
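Description:
pTU1-A-gap_RiboJ_GFP+_MGApt_Bba_B0015 is an E. coli–Bacillus shuttle plasmid built on the EcoFlex level 1 (pTU1-A) modular assembly backbone and intended as a reporter for Bacillus megaterium cell-free transcription-translation. In E. coli it is maintained at high copy through a ColE1/pMB1-type origin and selected with ampicillin via the bla gene and its promoter. For Bacillus, the backbone was extended with a Gram-positive replication module (annotated as a RepB replication protein gene, with an adjacent fragment of a pre/mob gene) and a tetracycline efflux determinant of the tetL type, preceded by its short leader peptide. The catalogue lists the total size as 6,526 bp, whereas the sequenced record is 6,510 nt.

The single transcription unit is driven by the glyceraldehyde-3-phosphate dehydrogenase (gap) promoter of B. megaterium DSM319, which the automated annotation does not pick up. Downstream sits RiboJ, detected in the table as the sTRSV hammerhead ribozyme. This self-cleaving insulator trims the 5′ untranslated region so that expression is less dependent on promoter context. The coding sequence is GFP+ (GFPuv3; F64L, S65T, Q80R, F99S, M153T, V163A), annotated as a Cycle 3 GFP-like fragment spanning the numbering origin, and it carries a short N-terminal leader from B. megaterium xylA. According to the name and purpose field, a malachite green RNA aptamer follows the reporter, though it is not annotated. It allows mRNA to be tracked by dye fluorescence alongside protein output from GFP. The unit ends in the BBa_B0015 double terminator, seen as rrnB T1 plus T7Te. Together these parts permit simultaneous measurement of transcription and translation dynamics for characterising and modelling Bacillus cell-free reactions.
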