Addgene plasmid #107577: pTU1-A-gap_RiboJ_GFP+_MGApt_Bba_B0015
Purpose: B. megaterium DSM319 gap promoter, GFP+ with malachite green mRNA aptamer for Bacillus cell-free transcription-translation. Bacillus shuttle vector backbone, colE1/AmpR (E. coli), RebB/TetA (Bacillus)
Depositing lab: Paul Freemont. Depositing organization: Imperial College London. Publication: Rapid acquisition and model-based analysis of cell-free transcription-translation reactions from nonmodel bacteria. Moore SJ, MacDonald JT, Wienecke S, Ishwarbhai A, Tsipa A, Aw R, Kylilis N, Bell DJ, McClymont DW, Jensen K, Polizzi KM, Biedendieck R, Freemont PS. Proc Natl Acad Sci U S A. 2018 Apr 17. pii: 1715806115. doi: 10.1073/pnas.1715806115. PubMed 29666238.
Backbone
  Vector backbone: pTU1-A - EcoFlex (Moore et al, 2016 - PubMed PMID: 27096716)
  Backbone manufacturer: N/A
  Backbone size w/o insert (bp): 5788
  Total vector size (bp): 6526
  Modifications to backbone: EcoFlex backbone (AmpR + pMB1) and Bacillus origin of replication (rebM) and tetracycline resistance (tetA)
  Vector type: Bacterial Expression, Synthetic Biology ; E. coli and Bacillus shuttle vector
Growth in bacteria
  Bacterial resistance: Ampicillin and Tetracycline, 100 & 10 μg/mL
  Growth temperature: 37°C
  Growth strain: DH5alpha
  Growth instructions: 100 ug/ml ampicillin in E. coli 5 ug/ml tetracycline in Bacillus
  Copy number: High Copy
Gene/Insert
  Gene/Insert name: GFP+ (alt name: GFPuv3)
  Species: Synthetic
  Insert size (bp): 738
  Mutation: F64L/ S65T/ Q80R/ F99S/ M153T/ V163A
  Promoter: gapdh promoter - B. megaterium DSM319
  Tag / fusion protein: B. megaterium DSM319 xylA leader sequence (MTSSKIW) (N terminal on insert)
  Cloning method: Restriction Enzyme; 5′ cloning site See Moore et al, 2016 - PubMed PMID: 27096716 (destroyed during cloning); 3′ cloning site EcoFlex assembly (destroyed during cloning)
  Sequencing primers: 5′ BM_VF; gctttcgctaaggatgatttctg; 3′ BM_VR; cgaaagggcctcgtgatac
Resource information
  A portion of this plasmid was derived from a plasmid made by: Dr Rebekka Biedendieck and Professor Dieter Jahn - Braunschweig Technical University
Terms and licenses: Academic/Nonprofit Terms; Industry Terms: Not Available to Industry
How to cite: pTU1-A-gap_RiboJ_GFP+_MGApt_Bba_B0015 was a gift from Paul Freemont (Addgene plasmid # 107577 ; http://n2t.net/addgene:107577 ; RRID:Addgene_107577)
